>Addgene plasmid #8678 | pRB2963 | addgene partial sequence | sequence record 17210 | GFP-F 5'-GGTCCTTCTTGAGTTTGTAAC-3'
GGCAGGAGACNATACAAGGATCCATGAGAGAAGTTATTAGTATTAATGGTATGTTCGATTTGCCCGTCCA
GGCTAGATCTTTTTTTTGTTAGTTCATTTTGGCGTTTCATCTTTCATTACTAACTTCAACGCAAAATTTT
TTTTTTTTTGATTTCTCTTTACAGTCGGTCAAGCTGGTTGTCAGATTGGTAATGCCTGTTGGGAATTATA
TTCCCTTGAGCACGGTATTAAGCCGGATGGACATCTAGAAGATGGCCTTTCAAAGCCGAAGGGAGGAGAA
GAGGGTTTCTCCACGTTTTTCCATGAAACCGGCTACGGTAAGTTCGTTCCAAGGGCTATTTACGTGGATT
TAGAGCCCAACGTTATTGACGAAGTCCGTAACGGTCCTTACAAGGACTTGTTCCATCCAGAACAGTTGAT
CAGTGGTAAGGAGGACGCGGCTAATAATTATGCAAGAGGCCATTACACCGTTGGTAGAGAAATTTTGGGC
GATGTTCTGGATAGGATTAGAAAACTGGCAGACCAATGTGATGGGTTACAAGGGTTCTTGTTTACCCATT
CTCTTGGTGGTGGTACTGGTTCCGGTCTAGGGTCCTTACTGTTGGAAGAACTATCCGCTGAATACGGTAA
GAATCACTGATGCNGNTTGCGANCCNGNCCCAGGGCCCNTTGNNNGTGGTTGTCGGNTGANCCTACAACN
ANTTTAACCCCCNANNNACCTGGAACATGCANATGNACTTCTGGCCGAAATGAGCTNTTACCACTGTGCA
AANANCTGGANTCCANNCCANCTTGCAN
