[The description below was written by a language model from this plasmid's Addgene catalogue record.]
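Description:
pRB2963 is a yeast expression plasmid built on pTS408, a derivative of pTS210, which is itself based on YCp50. The record lists ampicillin resistance for selection in bacteria. It does not state the yeast selectable marker, the replication elements or the copy number. YCp50-type vectors are generally low-copy centromeric shuttle plasmids carrying URA3, but this is not confirmed for this construct. No feature table or sequence annotation accompanies the entry, so the description rests on the catalogue fields and depositor comments.

The payload is an N-terminal GFP fusion to TUB1-828, a mutant allele of the Saccharomyces cerevisiae alpha-tubulin gene TUB1 (YML085C). It is expressed from the galactose-inducible GAL1 side of the GAL1/GAL10 promoter, with the ACT1 transcriptional terminator downstream. According to the depositor, pTS210 supplied the promoter, a short BamHI–HindIII–XbaI polylinker and the terminator. GFP was inserted as a BamHI/BglII PCR fragment at the BamHI site to give pTS408, leaving the polylinker downstream of GFP for making amino-terminal fusions. The PCR-amplified TUB1-828 fragment was cut with BamHI and SpeI and ligated into the BamHI and XbaI sites; joining the compatible SpeI and XbaI ends would normally destroy both sites.

The associated publication concerns dominant-lethal alpha-tubulin mutants defective in microtubule depolymerization. Conditional GAL1 control fits that context, since it allows a potentially lethal allele to be kept repressed and then induced. The GFP tag allows the mutant tubulin and the microtubules containing it to be visualised in living yeast cells. The record does not specify the exact amino-acid change in the 828 allele.
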