Addgene plasmid #8678: pRB2963
Depositing lab: David Botstein. Depositing organization: Stanford University. Publication: Dominant-lethal alpha-tubulin mutants defective in microtubule depolymerization in yeast. Anders KR, Botstein D. Mol Biol Cell 2001 Dec;12(12):3973-86. 10.1091/mbc.12.12.3973 PubMed 11739794.
Backbone
  Vector backbone: pTS408
  Vector type: Yeast Expression
Growth in bacteria
  Bacterial resistance: Ampicillin, 100 μg/mL
  Growth temperature: 37°C
  Growth strain: Unknown
  Growth instructions: Don't know
  Copy number: Unknown
Gene/Insert
  Gene/Insert name: GFP::TUB1-828 under GAL1 promoter (alt names: TUB1-828; TUB1)
  Species: S. cerevisiae (budding yeast)
  Entrez Gene: TUB1 (a.k.a. YML085C)
  Tag / fusion protein: GFP
  Cloning method: Restriction Enzyme; 5′ cloning site See comment (unknown if destroyed); 3′ cloning site See comment (unknown if destroyed)
  Sequencing primers: 5′ N/A
Terms and licenses: Academic/Nonprofit Terms; Industry Terms: Not Available to Industry
Depositor comments: PCR amplified TUB1-828 DNA were digested with BamHI and SpeI and ligated to the BamHI and XbaI sites of pTS408. pTS408 was constructed by PCR amplifying GFP with BamHI and BglII sites and by inserting this into the BamHI site of pTS210, creating a plasmid with the polylinker downstream of GFP to create NH2-terminal GFP fusions.The vector plasmid pTS210, a YCp50-based construct, contained the GAL1/GAL10 promoter, a short polylinker (BamHI, HindIII, XbaI), and the ACT1 transcriptional terminator.
How to cite: pRB2963 was a gift from David Botstein (Addgene plasmid # 8678 ; http://n2t.net/addgene:8678 ; RRID:Addgene_8678)
